Addgene plasmid #112724: pET28a_6HT-TBP6.7(Q48A)
Purpose: Gln48 contacts the backbone of TAR RNA as well as mediates intramoecular interaction to stabilize the conformation of beta2-beta3 loop within TBP6.7.
Depositing lab: Joseph Wedekind. Depositing organization: University of Rochester Medical Center. Publication: Structure of HIV TAR in complex with a Lab-Evolved RRM provides insight into duplex RNA recognition and synthesis of a constrained peptide that impairs transcription. Belashov IA, Crawford DW, Cavender CE, Dai P, Beardslee PC, Mathews DH, Pentelute BL, McNaughton BR, Wedekind JE. Nucleic Acids Res. 2018 Jul 27;46(13):6401-6415. doi: 10.1093/nar/gky529. PubMed 29961805.
Backbone
  Vector backbone: pET28a(+)
  Backbone size w/o insert (bp): 5277
  Vector type: Bacterial Expression
Growth in bacteria
  Bacterial resistance: Kanamycin, 50 μg/mL
  Growth temperature: 37°C
  Growth strain: DH5alpha
  Copy number: High Copy
Gene/Insert
  Gene/Insert name: 6His-TEV-TBP6.7(Q48A)
  Insert size (bp): 359
  Mutation: Q48A
  Promoter: T7
  Tag / fusion protein: 6His-TEV (N terminal on insert)
  Cloning method: Restriction Enzyme; 5′ cloning site NcoI (not destroyed); 3′ cloning site BamHI (not destroyed)
  Sequencing primers: 5′ T7 promoter; 3′ T7 terminator
Terms and licenses: Academic/Nonprofit Terms; Industry Terms: Not Available to Industry
How to cite: pET28a_6HT-TBP6.7(Q48A) was a gift from Joseph Wedekind (Addgene plasmid # 112724 ; http://n2t.net/addgene:112724 ; RRID:Addgene_112724)
