[The description below was written by a language model from this plasmid's Addgene catalogue record and pLannotate feature annotations shown in this document.]
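Description:
pET28a_6HT-TBP6.7(Q48A) is a bacterial expression plasmid built on the pET28a(+) backbone for producing a point mutant of TBP6.7, a laboratory-evolved RNA recognition motif (RRM) protein that binds the HIV TAR RNA element. The plasmid is selected with kanamycin through the aph(3')-Ia KanR gene and replicates from a pBR322/ColE1-type origin accompanied by the bom site and the rop gene. The catalogue lists it as high copy, although rop normally holds copy number down. An f1 origin is also present. The short tetracycline-resistance, AmpR promoter and YPB1 hits in the feature tables are backbone remnants rather than functional markers.

The roughly 359 bp insert was cloned between NcoI and BamHI and encodes an N-terminal six-histidine tag followed by a TEV protease cleavage site and the TBP6.7(Q48A) coding sequence. The tag allows metal-affinity purification and can then be removed. Expression is driven by the T7 promoter under lac operator control, with the T7 gene 10 ribosome binding site upstream and the T7 terminator downstream. The plasmid-borne lacI supplies repressor, so transcription is IPTG-inducible in hosts that provide T7 RNA polymerase. The automated annotation labels the coding region as a fragment of Drosophila snf, a U1A-family snRNP protein. This most likely reflects sequence similarity of the RRM scaffold rather than the insert's true identity, and the small "capTEV" and "SET1" fragment hits are probably partial matches to tag and vector sequence.

According to the record, Gln48 contacts the TAR RNA backbone and also makes an intramolecular interaction that stabilises the β2-β3 loop conformation. The alanine substitution therefore serves to probe that residue's contribution to RNA recognition. The depositor and sequencing-derived records differ by only a few nucleotides and share the same feature layout.
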