Features (pLannotate 1.2.2; 19 found; start..end, strand, type, name):
     12..467     +  rep_origin     f1 ori (sequence partly withheld): f1 bacteriophage origin of replication; arrow indicates direction of (+) strand synthesis
    494..551     +  promoter       AmpR promoter (fragment): bla
    560..1375    -  CDS            KanR: aminoglycoside phosphotransferase; aph(3')-Ia; confers resistance to kanamycin in bacteria or G418 (Geneticin®) in eukaryotes
   1497..2085    +  rep_origin     ori: high-copy-number ColE1/pMB1/pBR322/pUC origin of replication
   2271..2413    -  misc_feature   bom: basis of mobility region from pBR322
   2515..2706    -  CDS            rop: Rop protein, which maintains plasmids at low copy number; rop
   2723..3103    +  CDS            YPB1_ECOLX: Protein predicted: Swiss-Prot protein existence level 4. From Escherichia coli.
   3175..3466    -  CDS            TcR (fragment): tetracycline efflux protein; tet; confers resistance to tetracycline
   3481..3502    -  protein_bind   CAP binding site: CAP binding activates transcription in the presence of cAMP. E. coli catabolite activator protein
   3515..4597    -  CDS            lacI: lac repressor; lacI; The lac repressor binds to the lac operator to inhibit transcription in E. coli. This inhibition can be relieved by adding lactose or isopropyl-β-D-thiogalactopyranoside (IPTG).
   4598..4675    -  promoter       lacI promoter: lacI
   4683..4962    -  CDS            TcR (fragment): tetracycline efflux protein; tet; confers resistance to tetracycline
   4984..5002    +  promoter       T7 promoter: promoter for bacteriophage T7 RNA polymerase
   5003..5027    +  protein_bind   lac operator: The lac repressor binds to the lac operator to inhibit transcription in E. coli. This inhibition can be relieved by adding lactose or isopropyl-β-D-thiogalactopyranoside (IPTG). lac repressor encoded by lacI
   5042..5064    +  RBS            RBS: efficient ribosome binding site from bacteriophage T7 gene 10 (Olins and Rangwala, 1989)
   5083..5099    +  CDS            capTEV™ (fragment): composite tag for in vivo biotinylation, TEV protease cleavage, and 6xHis tagging
   5146..5496    +  CDS            snf (fragment): SNRPA_DROME - Also known as D25, fs(1)1621, liz. Experimental evidence at protein level: Swiss-Prot protein existence level 1. Binds stem loop II of U1 snRNA. It is the first snRNP to interact with pre-mRNA. This interaction is required for the subsequent binding of U2 snRNP and the U4/U6/U5 tri-snRNP (By similarity). Plays a role in regulating sex-lethal splicing. From Drosophila melanogaster (Fruit fly).
   5507..5556    +  CDS            SET1 (fragment): solubility-enhancement tag derived from T7 phage gene 10B
   5564..5611    +  terminator     T7 terminator: transcription terminator for bacteriophage T7 RNA polymerase
>Addgene plasmid #112724 | pET28a_6HT-TBP6.7(Q48A) | depositor full sequence | sequence record 212430 | Full Sequence
TGGCGAATGGG
[124 nt withheld, positions 12-135]
C
[91 nt withheld, positions 137-227]
A
[49 nt withheld, positions 229-277]
CCTTTGACGTTGGAGTCCACGTTCTTT
[37 nt withheld, positions 305-341]
ACCCTATCTCGGTCTATTCTTTTGATTTATAAGGGATTTTGCCGATTTCGGCCTATTGGTTAAAAAATGA
GCTGATTTAACAAAAATTTAACGCGAATTTTAACAAAATATTAACGTTTACAATTTCAGGTGGCACTTTT
CGGGGAAATGTGCGCGGAACCCCTATTTGTTTATTTTTCTAAATACATTCAAATATGTATCCGCTCATGA
ATTAATTCTTAGAAAAACTCATCGAGCATCAAATGAAACTGCAATTTATTCATATCAGGATTATCAATAC
CATATTTTTGAAAAAGCCGTTTCTGTAATGAAGGAGAAAACTCACCGAGGCAGTTCCATAGGATGGCAAG
ATCCTGGTATCGGTCTGCGATTCCGACTCGTCCAACATCAATACAACCTATTAATTTCCCCTCGTCAAAA
ATAAGGTTATCAAGTGAGAAATCACCATGAGTGACGACTGAATCCGGTGAGAATGGCAAAAGTTTATGCA
TTTCTTTCCAGACTTGTTCAACAGGCCAGCCATTACGCTCGTCATCAAAATCACTCGCATCAACCAAACC
GTTATTCATTCGTGATTGCGCCTGAGCGAGACGAAATACGCGATCGCTGTTAAAAGGACAATTACAAACA
GGAATCGAATGCAACCGGCGCAGGAACACTGCCAGCGCATCAACAATATTTTCACCTGAATCAGGATATT
CTTCTAATACCTGGAATGCTGTTTTCCCGGGGATCGCAGTGGTGAGTAACCATGCATCATCAGGAGTACG
GATAAAATGCTTGATGGTCGGAAGAGGCATAAATTCCGTCAGCCAGTTTAGTCTGACCATCTCATCTGTA
ACATCATTGGCAACGCTACCTTTGCCATGTTTCAGAAACAACTCTGGCGCATCGGGCTTCCCATACAATC
GATAGATTGTCGCACCTGATTGCCCGACATTATCGCGAGCCCATTTATACCCATATAAATCAGCATCCAT
GTTGGAATTTAATCGCGGCCTAGAGCAAGACGTTTCCCGTTGAATATGGCTCATAACACCCCTTGTATTA
CTGTTTATGTAAGCAGACAGTTTTATTGTTCATGACCAAAATCCCTTAACGTGAGTTTTCGTTCCACTGA
GCGTCAGACCCCGTAGAAAAGATCAAAGGATCTTCTTGAGATCCTTTTTTTCTGCGCGTAATCTGCTGCT
TGCAAACAAAAAAACCACCGCTACCAGCGGTGGTTTGTTTGCCGGATCAAGAGCTACCAACTCTTTTTCC
GAAGGTAACTGGCTTCAGCAGAGCGCAGATACCAAATACTGTCCTTCTAGTGTAGCCGTAGTTAGGCCAC
CACTTCAAGAACTCTGTAGCACCGCCTACATACCTCGCTCTGCTAATCCTGTTACCAGTGGCTGCTGCCA
GTGGCGATAAGTCGTGTCTTACCGGGTTGGACTCAAGACGATAGTTACCGGATAAGGCGCAGCGGTCGGG
CTGAACGGGGGGTTCGTGCACACAGCCCAGCTTGGAGCGAACGACCTACACCGAACTGAGATACCTACAG
CGTGAGCTATGAGAAAGCGCCACGCTTCCCGAAGGGAGAAAGGCGGACAGGTATCCGGTAAGCGGCAGGG
TCGGAACAGGAGAGCGCACGAGGGAGCTTCCAGGGGGAAACGCCTGGTATCTTTATAGTCCTGTCGGGTT
TCGCCACCTCTGACTTGAGCGTCGATTTTTGTGATGCTCGTCAGGGGGGCGGAGCCTATGGAAAAACGCC
AGCAACGCGGCCTTTTTACGGTTCCTGGCCTTTTGCTGGCCTTTTGCTCACATGTTCTTTCCTGCGTTAT
CCCCTGATTCTGTGGATAACCGTATTACCGCCTTTGAGTGAGCTGATACCGCTCGCCGCAGCCGAACGAC
CGAGCGCAGCGAGTCAGTGAGCGAGGAAGCGGAAGAGCGCCTGATGCGGTATTTTCTCCTTACGCATCTG
TGCGGTATTTCACACCGCATATATGGTGCACTCTCAGTACAATCTGCTCTGATGCCGCATAGTTAAGCCA
GTATACACTCCGCTATCGCTACGTGACTGGGTCATGGCTGCGCCCCGACACCCGCCAACACCCGCTGACG
CGCCCTGACGGGCTTGTCTGCTCCCGGCATCCGCTTACAGACAAGCTGTGACCGTCTCCGGGAGCTGCAT
GTGTCAGAGGTTTTCACCGTCATCACCGAAACGCGCGAGGCAGCTGCGGTAAAGCTCATCAGCGTGGTCG
TGAAGCGATTCACAGATGTCTGCCTGTTCATCCGCGTCCAGCTCGTTGAGTTTCTCCAGAAGCGTTAATG
TCTGGCTTCTGATAAAGCGGGCCATGTTAAGGGCGGTTTTTTCCTGTTTGGTCACTGATGCCTCCGTGTA
AGGGGGATTTCTGTTCATGGGGGTAATGATACCGATGAAACGAGAGAGGATGCTCACGATACGGGTTACT
GATGATGAACATGCCCGGTTACTGGAACGTTGTGAGGGTAAACAACTGGCGGTATGGATGCGGCGGGACC
AGAGAAAAATCACTCAGGGTCAATGCCAGCGCTTCGTTAATACAGATGTAGGTGTTCCACAGGGTAGCCA
GCAGCATCCTGCGATGCAGATCCGGAACATAATGGTGCAGGGCGCTGACTTCCGCGTTTCCAGACTTTAC
GAAACACGGAAACCGAAGACCATTCATGTTGTTGCTCAGGTCGCAGACGTTTTGCAGCAGCAGTCGCTTC
ACGTTCGCTCGCGTATCGGTGATTCATTCTGCTAACCAGTAAGGCAACCCCGCCAGCCTAGCCGGGTCCT
CAACGACAGGAGCACGATCATGCGCACCCGTGGGGCCGCCATGCCGGCGATAATGGCCTGCTTCTCGCCG
AAACGTTTGGTGGCGGGACCAGTGACGAAGGCTTGAGCGAGGGCGTGCAAGATTCCGAATACCGCAAGCG
ACAGGCCGATCATCGTCGCGCTCCAGCGAAAGCGGTCCTCGCCGAAAATGACCCAGAGCGCTGCCGGCAC
CTGTCCTACGAGTTGCATGATAAAGAAGACAGTCATAAGTGCGGCGACGATAGTCATGCCCCGCGCCCAC
CGGAAGGAGCTGACTGGGTTGAAGGCTCTCAAGGGCATCGGTCGAGATCCCGGTGCCTAATGAGTGAGCT
AACTTACATTAATTGCGTTGCGCTCACTGCCCGCTTTCCAGTCGGGAAACCTGTCGTGCCAGCTGCATTA
ATGAATCGGCCAACGCGCGGGGAGAGGCGGTTTGCGTATTGGGCGCCAGGGTGGTTTTTCTTTTCACCAG
TGAGACGGGCAACAGCTGATTGCCCTTCACCGCCTGGCCCTGAGAGAGTTGCAGCAAGCGGTCCACGCTG
GTTTGCCCCAGCAGGCGAAAATCCTGTTTGATGGTGGTTAACGGCGGGATATAACATGAGCTGTCTTCGG
TATCGTCGTATCCCACTACCGAGATATCCGCACCAACGCGCAGCCCGGACTCGGTAATGGCGCGCATTGC
GCCCAGCGCCATCTGATCGTTGGCAACCAGCATCGCAGTGGGAACGATGCCCTCATTCAGCATTTGCATG
GTTTGTTGAAAACCGGACATGGCACTCCAGTCGCCTTCCCGTTCCGCTATCGGCTGAATTTGATTGCGAG
TGAGATATTTATGCCAGCCAGCCAGACGCAGACGCGCCGAGACAGAACTTAATGGGCCCGCTAACAGCGC
GATTTGCTGGTGACCCAATGCGACCAGATGCTCCACGCCCAGTCGCGTACCGTCTTCATGGGAGAAAATA
ATACTGTTGATGGGTGTCTGGTCAGAGACATCAAGAAATAACGCCGGAACATTAGTGCAGGCAGCTTCCA
CAGCAATGGCATCCTGGTCATCCAGCGGATAGTTAATGATCAGCCCACTGACGCGTTGCGCGAGAAGATT
GTGCACCGCCGCTTTACAGGCTTCGACGCCGCTTCGTTCTACCATCGACACCACCACGCTGGCACCCAGT
TGATCGGCGCGAGATTTAATCGCCGCGACAATTTGCGACGGCGCGTGCAGGGCCAGACTGGAGGTGGCAA
CGCCAATCAGCAACGACTGTTTGCCCGCCAGTTGTTGTGCCACGCGGTTGGGAATGTAATTCAGCTCCGC
CATCGCCGCTTCCACTTTTTCCCGCGTTTTCGCAGAAACGTGGCTGGCCTGGTTCACCACGCGGGAAACG
GTCTGATAAGAGACACCGGCATACTCTGCGACATCGTATAACGTTACTGGTTTCACATTCACCACCCTGA
ATTGACTCTCTTCCGGGCGCTATCATGCCATACCGCGAAAGGTTTTGCGCCATTCGATGGTGTCCGGGAT
CTCGACGCTCTCCCTTATGCGACTCCTGCATTAGGAAGCAGCCCAGTAGTAGGTTGAGGCCGTTGAGCAC
CGCCGCCGCAAGGAATGGTGCATGCAAGGAGATGGCGCCCAACAGTCCCCCGGCCACGGGGCCTGCCACC
ATACCCACGCCGAAACAAGCGCTCATGAGCCCGAAGTGGCGAGCCCGATCTTCCCCATCGGTGATGTCGG
CGATATAGGCGCCAGCAACCGCACCTGTGGCGCCGGTGATGCCGGCCACGATGCGTCCGGCGTAGAGGAT
CGAGATCTCGATCCCGCGAAATTAATACGACTCACTATAGGGGAATTGTGAGCGGATAACAATTCCCCTC
TAGAAATAATTTTGTTTAACTTTAAGAAGGAGATATACCATGGGCAGCAGCCATCATCATCATCATCACA
GCAGCGGCGAGAACCTGTACTTCCAGGGCCATATGGCAGTTCCCGAGACCCGCCCTAACCACACTATTTA
TATCAACAACCTCAATTCGAAGATCAAGAAGGATGAGCTAAAAAAGTCCCTGCACGCCATCTTCTCCCGG
TTTGGCCAGATCCTGGATATCCTGGTACCGCGGGCGCGGACGCCGAGGGGCCAGGCCTTTGTCATCTTCA
AGGAGGTCAGCAGCGCCACCAACGCCCTGCGCTCCATGCAGGGTTTCCCTTTCTATGACAAACCTATGCG
TATCCAGTATGCCAAGACCGACAAGCGTATCCCGGCCAAGATGAAATGATAGGGATCCGAATTCGAGCTC
CGTCGACAAGCTTGCGGCCGCACTCGAGCACCACCACCACCACCACTGAGATCCGGCTGCTAACAAAGCC
CGAAAGGAAGCTGAGTTGGCTGCTGCCACCGCTGAGCAATAACTAGCATAACCCCTTGGGGCCTCTAAAC
GGGTCTTGAGGGGTTTTTTGCTGAAAGGAGGAACTATATCCGGAT
