Features (pLannotate 1.2.2; 19 found; start..end, strand, type, name):
     12..440     +  rep_origin     f1 ori (sequence partly withheld): f1 bacteriophage origin of replication; arrow indicates direction of (+) strand synthesis
    493..550     +  promoter       AmpR promoter (fragment): bla
    559..1374    -  CDS            KanR: aminoglycoside phosphotransferase; aph(3')-Ia; confers resistance to kanamycin in bacteria or G418 (Geneticin®) in eukaryotes
   1496..2084    +  rep_origin     ori: high-copy-number ColE1/pMB1/pBR322/pUC origin of replication
   2270..2409    -  misc_feature   bom: basis of mobility region from pBR322
   2511..2702    -  CDS            rop: Rop protein, which maintains plasmids at low copy number; rop
   2719..3099    +  CDS            YPB1_ECOLX: Protein predicted: Swiss-Prot protein existence level 4. From Escherichia coli.
   3171..3462    -  CDS            TcR (fragment): tetracycline efflux protein; tet; confers resistance to tetracycline
   3477..3498    -  protein_bind   CAP binding site: CAP binding activates transcription in the presence of cAMP. E. coli catabolite activator protein
   3511..4593    -  CDS            lacI: lac repressor; lacI; The lac repressor binds to the lac operator to inhibit transcription in E. coli. This inhibition can be relieved by adding lactose or isopropyl-β-D-thiogalactopyranoside (IPTG).
   4594..4671    -  promoter       lacI promoter: lacI
   4679..4958    -  CDS            TcR (fragment): tetracycline efflux protein; tet; confers resistance to tetracycline
   4980..4998    +  promoter       T7 promoter: promoter for bacteriophage T7 RNA polymerase
   4999..5023    +  protein_bind   lac operator: The lac repressor binds to the lac operator to inhibit transcription in E. coli. This inhibition can be relieved by adding lactose or isopropyl-β-D-thiogalactopyranoside (IPTG). lac repressor encoded by lacI
   5038..5060    +  RBS            RBS: efficient ribosome binding site from bacteriophage T7 gene 10 (Olins and Rangwala, 1989)
   5079..5095    +  CDS            capTEV™ (fragment): composite tag for in vivo biotinylation, TEV protease cleavage, and 6xHis tagging
   5142..5492    +  CDS            snf (fragment): SNRPA_DROME - Also known as D25, fs(1)1621, liz. Experimental evidence at protein level: Swiss-Prot protein existence level 1. Binds stem loop II of U1 snRNA. It is the first snRNP to interact with pre-mRNA. This interaction is required for the subsequent binding of U2 snRNP and the U4/U6/U5 tri-snRNP (By similarity). Plays a role in regulating sex-lethal splicing. From Drosophila melanogaster (Fruit fly).
   5503..5552    +  CDS            SET1 (fragment): solubility-enhancement tag derived from T7 phage gene 10B
   5560..5607    +  terminator     T7 terminator: transcription terminator for bacteriophage T7 RNA polymerase
>Addgene plasmid #112724 | pET28a_6HT-TBP6.7(Q48A) | addgene full sequence | sequence record 216325 | Addgene NGS Result
TGGCGAATGGG
[124 nt withheld, positions 12-135]
C
[91 nt withheld, positions 137-227]
A
[49 nt withheld, positions 229-277]
CCTTTGACGTTGGAGTCCACGTTCTTT
[37 nt withheld, positions 305-341]
ACCCTATCTCGGTCTATTCTTTTGATTTATAAGGGATTTTGCCGATTTCGGCCTATTGGTTAAAAAATGA
GCTGATTTAACAAAAATTTAACGCGAATTTTAACAAAATATTAACGCTTACAATTTAGGTGGCACTTTTC
GGGGAAATGTGCGCGGAACCCCTATTTGTTTATTTTTCTAAATACATTCAAATATGTATCCGCTCATGAA
TTAATTCTTAGAAAAACTCATCGAGCATCAAATGAAACTGCAATTTATTCATATCAGGATTATCAATACC
ATATTTTTGAAAAAGCCGTTTCTGTAATGAAGGAGAAAACTCACCGAGGCAGTTCCATAGGATGGCAAGA
TCCTGGTATCGGTCTGCGATTCCGACTCGTCCAACATCAATACAACCTATTAATTTCCCCTCGTCAAAAA
TAAGGTTATCAAGTGAGAAATCACCATGAGTGACGACTGAATCCGGTGAGAATGGCAAAAGTTTATGCAT
TTCTTTCCAGACTTGTTCAACAGGCCAGCCATTACGCTCGTCATCAAAATCACTCGCATCAACCAAACCG
TTATTCATTCGTGATTGCGCCTGAGCGAGACGAAATACGCGATCGCTGTTAAAAGGACAATTACAAACAG
GAATCGAATGCAACCGGCGCAGGAACACTGCCAGCGCATCAACAATATTTTCACCTGAATCAGGATATTC
TTCTAATACCTGGAATGCTGTTTTCCCGGGGATCGCAGTGGTGAGTAACCATGCATCATCAGGAGTACGG
ATAAAATGCTTGATGGTCGGAAGAGGCATAAATTCCGTCAGCCAGTTTAGTCTGACCATCTCATCTGTAA
CATCATTGGCAACGCTACCTTTGCCATGTTTCAGAAACAACTCTGGCGCATCGGGCTTCCCATACAATCG
ATAGATTGTCGCACCTGATTGCCCGACATTATCGCGAGCCCATTTATACCCATATAAATCAGCATCCATG
TTGGAATTTAATCGCGGCCTAGAGCAAGACGTTTCCCGTTGAATATGGCTCATAACACCCCTTGTATTAC
TGTTTATGTAAGCAGACAGTTTTATTGTTCATGACCAAAATCCCTTAACGTGAGTTTTCGTTCCACTGAG
CGTCAGACCCCGTAGAAAAGATCAAAGGATCTTCTTGAGATCCTTTTTTTCTGCGCGTAATCTGCTGCTT
GCAAACAAAAAAACCACCGCTACCAGCGGTGGTTTGTTTGCCGGATCAAGAGCTACCAACTCTTTTTCCG
AAGGTAACTGGCTTCAGCAGAGCGCAGATACCAAATACTGTCCTTCTAGTGTAGCCGTAGTTAGGCCACC
ACTTCAAGAACTCTGTAGCACCGCCTACATACCTCGCTCTGCTAATCCTGTTACCAGTGGCTGCTGCCAG
TGGCGATAAGTCGTGTCTTACCGGGTTGGACTCAAGACGATAGTTACCGGATAAGGCGCAGCGGTCGGGC
TGAACGGGGGGTTCGTGCACACAGCCCAGCTTGGAGCGAACGACCTACACCGAACTGAGATACCTACAGC
GTGAGCTATGAGAAAGCGCCACGCTTCCCGAAGGGAGAAAGGCGGACAGGTATCCGGTAAGCGGCAGGGT
CGGAACAGGAGAGCGCACGAGGGAGCTTCCAGGGGGAAACGCCTGGTATCTTTATAGTCCTGTCGGGTTT
CGCCACCTCTGACTTGAGCGTCGATTTTTGTGATGCTCGTCAGGGGGGCGGAGCCTATGGAAAAACGCCA
GCAACGCGGCCTTTTTACGGTTCCTGGCCTTTTGCTGGCCTTTTGCTCACATGTTCTTTCCTGCGTTATC
CCCTGATTCTGTGGATAACCGTATTACCGCCTTTGAGTGAGCTGATACCGCTCGCCGCAGCCGAACGACC
GAGCGCAGCGAGTCAGTGAGCGAGGAAGCGGAAGAGCGCCTGATGCGGTATTTTCTCCTTACGCATCTGT
GCGGTATTTCACACCGCAATGGTGCACTCTCAGTACAATCTGCTCTGATGCCGCATAGTTAAGCCAGTAT
ACACTCCGCTATCGCTACGTGACTGGGTCATGGCTGCGCCCCGACACCCGCCAACACCCGCTGACGCGCC
CTGACGGGCTTGTCTGCTCCCGGCATCCGCTTACAGACAAGCTGTGACCGTCTCCGGGAGCTGCATGTGT
CAGAGGTTTTCACCGTCATCACCGAAACGCGCGAGGCAGCTGCGGTAAAGCTCATCAGCGTGGTCGTGAA
GCGATTCACAGATGTCTGCCTGTTCATCCGCGTCCAGCTCGTTGAGTTTCTCCAGAAGCGTTAATGTCTG
GCTTCTGATAAAGCGGGCCATGTTAAGGGCGGTTTTTTCCTGTTTGGTCACTGATGCCTCCGTGTAAGGG
GGATTTCTGTTCATGGGGGTAATGATACCGATGAAACGAGAGAGGATGCTCACGATACGGGTTACTGATG
ATGAACATGCCCGGTTACTGGAACGTTGTGAGGGTAAACAACTGGCGGTATGGATGCGGCGGGACCAGAG
AAAAATCACTCAGGGTCAATGCCAGCGCTTCGTTAATACAGATGTAGGTGTTCCACAGGGTAGCCAGCAG
CATCCTGCGATGCAGATCCGGAACATAATGGTGCAGGGCGCTGACTTCCGCGTTTCCAGACTTTACGAAA
CACGGAAACCGAAGACCATTCATGTTGTTGCTCAGGTCGCAGACGTTTTGCAGCAGCAGTCGCTTCACGT
TCGCTCGCGTATCGGTGATTCATTCTGCTAACCAGTAAGGCAACCCCGCCAGCCTAGCCGGGTCCTCAAC
GACAGGAGCACGATCATGCGCACCCGTGGGGCCGCCATGCCGGCGATAATGGCCTGCTTCTCGCCGAAAC
GTTTGGTGGCGGGACCAGTGACGAAGGCTTGAGCGAGGGCGTGCAAGATTCCGAATACCGCAAGCGACAG
GCCGATCATCGTCGCGCTCCAGCGAAAGCGGTCCTCGCCGAAAATGACCCAGAGCGCTGCCGGCACCTGT
CCTACGAGTTGCATGATAAAGAAGACAGTCATAAGTGCGGCGACGATAGTCATGCCCCGCGCCCACCGGA
AGGAGCTGACTGGGTTGAAGGCTCTCAAGGGCATCGGTCGAGATCCCGGTGCCTAATGAGTGAGCTAACT
TACATTAATTGCGTTGCGCTCACTGCCCGCTTTCCAGTCGGGAAACCTGTCGTGCCAGCTGCATTAATGA
ATCGGCCAACGCGCGGGGAGAGGCGGTTTGCGTATTGGGCGCCAGGGTGGTTTTTCTTTTCACCAGTGAG
ACGGGCAACAGCTGATTGCCCTTCACCGCCTGGCCCTGAGAGAGTTGCAGCAAGCGGTCCACGCTGGTTT
GCCCCAGCAGGCGAAAATCCTGTTTGATGGTGGTTAACGGCGGGATATAACATGAGCTGTCTTCGGTATC
GTCGTATCCCACTACCGAGATATCCGCACCAACGCGCAGCCCGGACTCGGTAATGGCGCGCATTGCGCCC
AGCGCCATCTGATCGTTGGCAACCAGCATCGCAGTGGGAACGATGCCCTCATTCAGCATTTGCATGGTTT
GTTGAAAACCGGACATGGCACTCCAGTCGCCTTCCCGTTCCGCTATCGGCTGAATTTGATTGCGAGTGAG
ATATTTATGCCAGCCAGCCAGACGCAGACGCGCCGAGACAGAACTTAATGGGCCCGCTAACAGCGCGATT
TGCTGGTGACCCAATGCGACCAGATGCTCCACGCCCAGTCGCGTACCGTCTTCATGGGAGAAAATAATAC
TGTTGATGGGTGTCTGGTCAGAGACATCAAGAAATAACGCCGGAACATTAGTGCAGGCAGCTTCCACAGC
AATGGCATCCTGGTCATCCAGCGGATAGTTAATGATCAGCCCACTGACGCGTTGCGCGAGAAGATTGTGC
ACCGCCGCTTTACAGGCTTCGACGCCGCTTCGTTCTACCATCGACACCACCACGCTGGCACCCAGTTGAT
CGGCGCGAGATTTAATCGCCGCGACAATTTGCGACGGCGCGTGCAGGGCCAGACTGGAGGTGGCAACGCC
AATCAGCAACGACTGTTTGCCCGCCAGTTGTTGTGCCACGCGGTTGGGAATGTAATTCAGCTCCGCCATC
GCCGCTTCCACTTTTTCCCGCGTTTTCGCAGAAACGTGGCTGGCCTGGTTCACCACGCGGGAAACGGTCT
GATAAGAGACACCGGCATACTCTGCGACATCGTATAACGTTACTGGTTTCACATTCACCACCCTGAATTG
ACTCTCTTCCGGGCGCTATCATGCCATACCGCGAAAGGTTTTGCGCCATTCGATGGTGTCCGGGATCTCG
ACGCTCTCCCTTATGCGACTCCTGCATTAGGAAGCAGCCCAGTAGTAGGTTGAGGCCGTTGAGCACCGCC
GCCGCAAGGAATGGTGCATGCAAGGAGATGGCGCCCAACAGTCCCCCGGCCACGGGGCCTGCCACCATAC
CCACGCCGAAACAAGCGCTCATGAGCCCGAAGTGGCGAGCCCGATCTTCCCCATCGGTGATGTCGGCGAT
ATAGGCGCCAGCAACCGCACCTGTGGCGCCGGTGATGCCGGCCACGATGCGTCCGGCGTAGAGGATCGAG
ATCTCGATCCCGCGAAATTAATACGACTCACTATAGGGGAATTGTGAGCGGATAACAATTCCCCTCTAGA
AATAATTTTGTTTAACTTTAAGAAGGAGATATACCATGGGCAGCAGCCATCATCATCATCATCACAGCAG
CGGCGAGAACCTGTACTTCCAGGGCCATATGGCAGTTCCCGAGACCCGCCCTAACCACACTATTTATATC
AACAACCTCAATTCGAAGATCAAGAAGGATGAGCTAAAAAAGTCCCTGCACGCCATCTTCTCCCGGTTTG
GCCAGATCCTGGATATCCTGGTACCGCGGGCGCGGACGCCGAGGGGCCAGGCCTTTGTCATCTTCAAGGA
GGTCAGCAGCGCCACCAACGCCCTGCGCTCCATGCAGGGTTTCCCTTTCTATGACAAACCTATGCGTATC
CAGTATGCCAAGACCGACAAGCGTATCCCGGCCAAGATGAAATGATAGGGATCCGAATTCGAGCTCCGTC
GACAAGCTTGCGGCCGCACTCGAGCACCACCACCACCACCACTGAGATCCGGCTGCTAACAAAGCCCGAA
AGGAAGCTGAGTTGGCTGCTGCCACCGCTGAGCAATAACTAGCATAACCCCTTGGGGCCTCTAAACGGGT
CTTGAGGGGTTTTTTGCTGAAAGGAGGAACTATATCCGGAT
