>Addgene plasmid #112724 | pET28a_6HT-TBP6.7(Q48A) | depositor partial sequence | sequence record 212431 | Insert only
CCATGGGCAGCAGCCATCATCATCATCATCACAGCAGCGGCGAGAACCTGTACTTCCAGGGCCATATGGC
AGTTCCCGAGACCCGCCCTAACCACACTATTTATATCAACAACCTCAATTCGAAGATCAAGAAGGATGAG
CTAAAAAAGTCCCTGCACGCCATCTTCTCCCGGTTTGGCCAGATCCTGGATATCCTGGTACCGCGGGCGC
GGACGCCGAGGGGCCAGGCCTTTGTCATCTTCAAGGAGGTCAGCAGCGCCACCAACGCCCTGCGCTCCAT
GCAGGGTTTCCCTTTCTATGACAAACCTATGCGTATCCAGTATGCCAAGACCGACAAGCGTATCCCGGCC
AAGATGAAATGATAGGGATCC
